>Addgene plasmid #197225 | pCx43-7-miRFP713-N1 | addgene full sequence | sequence record 388127 | Addgene NGS Result
TAGTTATTAATAGTAATCAATTACGGGGTCATTAGTTCATAGCCCATATATGGAGTTCCGCGTTACATAA
CTTACGGTAAATGGCCCGCCTGGCTGACCGCCCAACGACCCCCGCCCATTGACGTCAATAATGACGTATG
TTCCCATAGTAACGCCAATAGGGACTTTCCATTGACGTCAATGGGTGGAGTATTTACGGTAAACTGCCCA
CTTGGCAGTACATCAAGTGTATCATATGCCAAGTACGCCCCCTATTGACGTCAATGACGGTAAATGGCCC
GCCTGGCATTATGCCCAGTACATGACCTTATGGGACTTTCCTACTTGGCAGTACATCTACGTATTAGTCA
TCGCTACTACCATGGTGATGCGGTTTTGGCAGTACATCAATGGGCGTGGATAGCGGTTTGACTCACGGGG
ATTTCCAAGTCTCCACCCCATTGACGTCAATGGGAGTTTGTTTTGGCACCAAAATCAACGGGACTTTCCA
AAATGTCGTAACAACTCCGCCCCATTGACGCAAATGGGCGGTAGGCGTGTACGGTGGGAGGTCTATATAA
GCAGAGCTGGTTTAGTGAACCGTCAGATCCGCTAGCGCTACCGGACTCAGATCTCGAGCTCAAGCTTCGA
ATTCATGGGTGACTGGAGTGCCTTGGGGAAGCTTCTGGACAAGGTCCAAGCCTACTCCACCGCTGGAGGG
AAGGTGTGGCTGTCAGTGCTCTTCATATTCAGAATCCTGCTCCTGGGGACAGCTGTTGAGTCAGCTTGGG
GTGATGAACAGTCTGCCTTTCGCTGTAACACTCAACAACCTGGCTGCGAAAACGTCTGCTATGACAAGTC
CTTCCCCATCTCTCACGTGCGCTTCTGGGTCCTTCAGATCATATTCGTGTCTGTGCCCACACTCCTGTAC
TTGGCCCATGTGTTCTATGTGATGAGGAAGGAAGAGAAGCTAAACAAGAAAGAAGAGGAGCTCAAAGTGG
CCCAGACTGACGGGGTCAACGTGGAGATGCACCTGAAGCAGATTGAAATCAAGAAGTTCAAGTACGGGAT
TGAAGAGCACGGCAAGGTGAAAATGAGGGGCGGCTTGCTGAGAACCTACATCATCAGCATCCTCTTCAAG
TCTGTCTTCGAGGTGGCCTTCCTGCTCATCCAGTGGTACATCTATGGGTTCAGCTTGAGCGCGGTCTACA
CCTGCAAGAGAGATCCCTGCCCCCACCAGGTAGACTGCTTCCTCTCACGTCCCACGGAGAAAACCATCTT
CATCATCTTCATGCTGGTGGTGTCCTTGGTGTCTCTCGCTTTGAACATCATTGAGCTCTTCTACGTCTTC
TTCAAGGGCGTTAAGGATCGCGTGAAGGGAAGAAGCGATCCTTACCACGCCACCACTGGCCCACTGAGCC
CATCAAAAGACTGCGGATCTCCAAAATACGCCTACTTCAATGGCTGCTCCTCACCAACGGCTCCACTCTC
GCCTATGTCTCCTCCTGGGTACAAGCTGGTTACTGGTGACAGAAACAATTCCTCGTGCCGCAATTACAAC
AAGCAAGCTAGCGAGCAAAACTGGGCGAACTACAGCGCAGAGCAAAATCGCATGGGGCAGGCCGGAAGCA
CCATCTCCAACTCGCACGCCCAGCCGTTCGATTTCCCCGACGACAACCAGAATGCCAAAAAAGTTGCTGC
TGGACATGAACTCCAGCCATTAGCCATCGTGGACCAACGACCTTCCAGCAGAGCCAGCAGCCGCGCCAGC
AGCAGGCCTCGGCCTGATGACCTGGAGATTGCGGATCCACCGGTCGCCACCATGGCGGAAGGATCCGTCG
CCAGGCAGCCTGACCTCTTGACCTGCGACGATGAGCCGATCCATATCCCCGGTGCCATCCAACCGCATGG
ACTGCTGCTCGCCCTCGCCGCCGACATGACGATCGTTGCCGGCAGCGACAACCTTCCCGAACTCACCGGA
CTGGCGATCGGCGCCCTGATCGGCCGCTCTGCGGCCGATGTCTTCGACTCGGAGACGCACAACCGTCTGA
CGATCGCCTTGGCCGAGCCCGGGGCGGCCGTCGGAGCACCGATCACTGTCGGCTTCACGATGCGAAAGGA
CGCAGGCTTCATCGGCTCCTGGCATCGCCATGATCAGCTCATCTTCCTCGAGCTCGAGCCTCCCCAGCGG
GACGTCGCCGAGCCGCAGGCGTTCTTCCGCCGCACCAACAGCGCCATCCGCCGCCTGCAGGCCGCCGAAA
CCTTGGAAAGCGCCTGCGCCGCCGCGGCGCAAGAGGTGCGGAAGATTACCGGCTTCGATCGGGTGATGAT
CTATCGCTTCGCCTCCGACTTCAGCGGCGAAGTGATCGCAGAGGATCGGTGCGCCGAGGTCGAGTCAAAA
CTAGGCCTGCACTATCCTGCCTCAACCGTGCCGGCGCAGGCCCGTCGGCTCTATACCATCAACCCGGTAC
GGATCATTCCCGATATCAATTATCGGCCGGTGCCGGTCACCCCAGACCTCAATCCGGTCACCGGGCGGCC
GATTGATCTTAGCTTCGCCATCCTGCGCAGCGTCTCGCCCGTCCATCTGGAATTCATGCGCAACATAGGC
ATGCACGGCACGATGTCGATCTCGATTTTGCGCGGCGAGCGACTGTGGGGATTGATCGTTTGCCATCACC
GAACGCCGTACTACGTCGATCTCGATGGCCGCCAAGCCTGCAAGAGGGTCGCCGAGAGGCTGGCCACTCA
GATCGGCGTGATGGAAGAGTAAGCGGCCGCGACTCTAGATCATAATCAGCCATACCACATTTGTAGAGGT
TTTACTTGCTTTAAAAAACCTCCCACACCTCCCCCTGAACCTGAAACATAAAATGAATGCAATTGTTGTT
GTTAACTTGTTTATTGCAGCTTATAATGGTTACAAATAAAGCAATAGCATCACAAATTTCACAAATAAAG
CATTTTTTTCACTGCATTCTAGTTGTGGTTTGTCCAAACTCATCAATGTATCTTAAGGCGTAAATTGTAA
GCGTTAATATTTTGTTAAAATTCGCGTTAAATTTTTGTTAAATCAGCTCATTTTTTAACCAATAGGCCGA
AATCGGCAAAATCCCTTATAAATCAAAAGAATAGACCGAGATAGGGT
[37 nt withheld, positions 3128-3164]
AAAGAACGTGGACTCCAACGTCAAAGG
[49 nt withheld, positions 3192-3240]
T
[91 nt withheld, positions 3242-3332]
G
[124 nt withheld, positions 3334-3457]
CAGGTGGCACTTTTCGGGGAAATGTGCGCGGAACCCCTATTTGTTTATTTTTCTAAATACATTCAAATAT
GTATCCGCTCATGAGACAATAACCCTGATAAATGCTTCAATAATATTGAAAAAGGAAGAGTCCTGAGGCG
GAAAGAACCAGCTGTGGAATGTGTGTCAGTTAGGGTGTGGAAAGTCCCCAGGCTCCCCAGCAGGCAGAAG
TATGCAAAGCATGCATCTCAATTAGTCAGCAACCAGGTGTGGAAAGTCCCCAGGCTCCCCAGCAGGCAGA
AGTATGCAAAGCATGCATCTCAATTAGTCAGCAACCATAGTCCCGCCCCTAACTCCGCCCATCCCGCCCC
TAACTCCGCCCAGTTCCGCCCATTCTCCGCCCCATGGCTGACTAATTTTTTTTATTTATGCAGAGGCCGA
GGCCGCCTCGGCCTCTGAGCTATTCCAGAAGTAGTGAGGAGGCTTTTTTGGAGGCCTAGGCTTTTGCAAA
GATCGATCAAGAGACAGGATGAGGATCGTTTCGCATGATTGAACAAGATGGATTGCACGCAGGTTCTCCG
GCCGCTTGGGTGGAGAGGCTATTCGGCTATGACTGGGCACAACAGACAATCGGCTGCTCTGATGCCGCCG
TGTTCCGGCTGTCAGCGCAGGGGCGCCCGGTTCTTTTTGTCAAGACCGACCTGTCCGGTGCCCTGAATGA
ACTGCAAGACGAGGCAGCGCGGCTATCGTGGCTGGCCACGACGGGCGTTCCTTGCGCAGCTGTGCTCGAC
GTTGTCACTGAAGCGGGAAGGGACTGGCTGCTATTGGGCGAAGTGCCGGGGCAGGATCTCCTGTCATCTC
ACCTTGCTCCTGCCGAGAAAGTATCCATCATGGCTGATGCAATGCGGCGGCTGCATACGCTTGATCCGGC
TACCTGCCCATTCGACCACCAAGCGAAACATCGCATCGAGCGAGCACGTACTCGGATGGAAGCCGGTCTT
GTCGATCAGGATGATCTGGACGAAGAGCATCAGGGGCTCGCGCCAGCCGAACTGTTCGCCAGGCTCAAGG
CGAGCATGCCCGACGGCGAGGATCTCGTCGTGACCCATGGCGATGCCTGCTTGCCGAATATCATGGTGGA
AAATGGCCGCTTTTCTGGATTCATCGACTGTGGCCGGCTGGGTGTGGCGGACCGCTATCAGGACATAGCG
TTGGCTACCCGTGATATTGCTGAAGAGCTTGGCGGCGAATGGGCTGACCGCTTCCTCGTGCTTTACGGTA
TCGCCGCTCCCGATTCGCAGCGCATCGCCTTCTATCGCCTTCTTGACGAGTTCTTCTGAGCGGGACTCTG
GGGTTCGAAATGACCGACCAAGCGACGCCCAACCTGCCATCACGAGATTTCGATTCCACCGCCGCCTTCT
ATGAAAGGTTGGGCTTCGGAATCGTTTTCCGGGACGCCGGCTGGATGATCCTCCAGCGCGGGGATCTCAT
GCTGGAGTTCTTCGCCCACCCTAGGGGGAGGCTAACTGAAACACGGAAGGAGACAATACCGGAAGGAACC
CGCGCTATGACGGCAATAAAAAGACAGAATAAAACGCACGGTGTTGGGTCGTTTGTTCATAAACGCGGGG
TTCGGTCCCAGGGCTGGCACTCTGTCGATACCCCACCGAGACCCCATTGGGGCCAATACGCCCGCGTTTC
TTCCTTTTCCCCACCCCACCCCCCAAGTTCGGGTGAAGGCCCAGGGCTCGCAGCCAACGTCGGGGCGGCA
GGCCCTGCCATAGCCTCAGGTTACTCATATATACTTTAGATTGATTTAAAACTTCATTTTTAATTTAAAA
GGATCTAGGTGAAGATCCTTTTTGATAATCTCATGACCAAAATCCCTTAACGTGAGTTTTCGTTCCACTG
AGCGTCAGACCCCGTAGAAAAGATCAAAGGATCTTCTTGAGATCCTTTTTTTCTGCGCGTAATCTGCTGC
TTGCAAACAAAAAAACCACCGCTACCAGCGGTGGTTTGTTTGCCGGATCAAGAGCTACCAACTCTTTTTC
CGAAGGTAACTGGCTTCAGCAGAGCGCAGATACCAAATACTGTTCTTCTAGTGTAGCCGTAGTTAGGCCA
CCACTTCAAGAACTCTGTAGCACCGACTACATACCTCGCTCTGCTAATCCTGTTACCAGTGGCTGCTGCC
AGTGGCGATAAGTCGTGTCTTACCGGGTTGGACTCAAGACGATAGTTACCGGATAAGGCGCAGCGGTCGG
GCTGAACGGGGGGTTCGTGCACACAGCCCAGCTTGGAGCGAACGACCTACACCGAACTGAGATACCTACA
GCGTGAGCTATGAGAAAGCGCCACGCTTCCCGAAGGGAGAAAGGCGGACAGGTATCCGGTAAGCGGCAGG
GTCGGAACAGGAGAGCGCACGAGGGAGCTTCCAGGGGGAAACGCCTGGTATCTTTATAGTCCTGTCGGGT
TTCGCCACCTCTGACTTGAGCGTCGATTTTTGTGATGCTCGTCAGGGGGGCGGAGCCTATGGAAAAACGC
CAGCAACGCGGCCTTTTTACGGTTCCTGGCCTTTTGCTGGCCTTTTGCTCACATGTTCTTTCCTGCGTTA
TCCCCTGATTCTGTGGATAACCGTATTACCGCCATGCAT
Features (pLannotate 1.2.2; 15 found; start..end, strand, type, name):
      1..364     +  enhancer       CMV enhancer: human cytomegalovirus immediate early enhancer
    365..568     +  promoter       CMV promoter: human cytomegalovirus (CMV) immediate early promoter
    591..634     +  misc_feature   MCS (fragment): multiple cloning site
    635..1780    +  CDS            Gja1: CXA1_RAT - Also known as Cxn-43. Experimental evidence at protein level: Swiss-Prot protein existence level 1. Gap junction protein that acts as a regulator of bladder capacity. A gap junction consists of a cluster of closely packed pairs of transmembrane channels, the connexons, through which materials of low MW diffuse from one cell to a neighboring cell. Negative regulator of bladder functional capacity: acts by enhancing intercellular electrical and chemical transmission, thus sensitizing bladder muscles to cholinergic neural stimuli and causing them to contract (By similarity). May play a
   1802..2749    +  CDS            miRFP713: miRFP713 is a basic (constitutively fluorescent) near ir fluorescent protein published in 2020, derived from Rhodopseudomonas palustris CGA009. It has very low acid sensitivity. It requires the cofactor biliverdin for fluorescence.
   2768..2851    +  CDS            large T antigen (fragment): large T antigen from SV40 (simian virus 40)
   2874..2995    +  polyA_signal   SV40 poly(A) signal: SV40 polyadenylation signal
   3029..3457    -  rep_origin     f1 ori (sequence partly withheld): f1 bacteriophage origin of replication; arrow indicates direction of (+) strand synthesis
   3484..3588    +  promoter       AmpR promoter: bla
   3590..3947    +  promoter       SV40 promoter: SV40 enhancer and early promoter
   3982..4776    +  CDS            NeoR/KanR: aminoglycoside phosphotransferase from Tn5; aph(3')-II (or nptII); confers resistance to neomycin, kanamycin, and G418 (Geneticin®)
   4797..4949    +  CDS            ble (fragment): BLE_KLEPN - Experimental evidence at protein level: Swiss-Prot protein existence level 1. Binding protein with a strong affinity to the bleomycin family of antibiotics. Binds to CL990; an antimitotic-antibiotic compound. From Klebsiella pneumoniae.
   5008..5055    +  polyA_signal   HSV TK poly(A) signal: herpes simplex virus thymidine kinase polyadenylation signal (Cole and Stacy, 1985)
   5146..5162    -  polyA_signal   bGH poly(A) signal (fragment): bovine growth hormone polyadenylation signal
   5384..5972    +  rep_origin     ori: high-copy-number ColE1/pMB1/pBR322/pUC origin of replication
