[The description below was written by a language model from this plasmid's Addgene catalogue record and pLannotate feature annotations shown in this document.]
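Description:
pCx43-7-miRFP713-N1 is a mammalian expression plasmid built on an N1-type backbone, in which the gene of interest sits upstream of a fluorescent protein so that the tag is fused to its C-terminus. It is propagated in bacteria as a high-copy plasmid from a ColE1/pUC-type origin and selected with kanamycin. The resistance gene is the Tn5 aminoglycoside phosphotransferase (NeoR/KanR), which is placed behind both a bacterial bla promoter and the SV40 enhancer/early promoter and terminated by the HSV TK polyadenylation signal. The same cassette can therefore give kanamycin resistance in bacteria and G418 resistance in mammalian cells. An f1 phage origin is also present. The short annotated fragments of ble, the bGH poly(A) signal and SV40 large T antigen appear to be small backbone remnants or similarity matches rather than functional parts.

The payload is driven by the human cytomegalovirus immediate early enhancer and promoter, followed by a residual multiple cloning site. It encodes the gap junction protein connexin 43 (Gja1), joined through a short linker to miRFP713, and ends at the SV40 polyadenylation signal. The "7" in the name most likely refers to a seven-residue linker, which fits the small gap between the two coding regions. The catalogue lists the insert species as mouse, whereas the automated annotation matched the connexin sequence best to the rat protein. miRFP713 is a constitutively fluorescent near-infrared protein derived from a Rhodopseudomonas palustris bacteriophytochrome, and it needs biliverdin as its chromophore. The construct expresses this fusion in mammalian cells, labelling connexin 43 in the near-infrared, and it comes from a study that quantitatively compared near-infrared fluorescent proteins.
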