Addgene plasmid #197225: pCx43-7-miRFP713-N1
Purpose: Expresses the fusion protein of Cx43-7-miRFP713 in mammalian cells
Depositing lab: Kiryl Piatkevich. Depositing organization: Westlake University. Publication: Quantitative assessment of near-infrared fluorescent proteins. Zhang H, Papadaki S, Sun X, Wang X, Drobizhev M, Yao L, Rehbock M, Koster RW, Wu L, Namikawa K, Piatkevich KD. Nat Methods. 2023 Sep 4. doi: 10.1038/s41592-023-01975-z. PubMed 37666982.
Backbone
  Vector backbone: pN1
  Vector type: Mammalian Expression
Growth in bacteria
  Bacterial resistance: Kanamycin, 50 μg/mL
  Growth temperature: 37°C
  Growth strain: NEB Stable
  Copy number: High Copy
Gene/Insert
  Gene/Insert name: Cx43-7-miRFP713
  Species: M. musculus (mouse)
  Cloning method: Gibson Cloning
Terms and licenses: Academic/Nonprofit Terms; Industry Terms: Not Available to Industry
Depositor comments: Please visit https://www.researchsquare.com/article/rs-797586/v1 for preprint.
How to cite: pCx43-7-miRFP713-N1 was a gift from Kiryl Piatkevich (Addgene plasmid # 197225 ; http://n2t.net/addgene:197225 ; RRID:Addgene_197225)
